>Addgene plasmid #61344 | pDN41 | depositor full sequence | sequence record 102122 | pDN41 sequence 6824 bps
GACGGATCGGGAGATCTCCCGATCCCCTATGGTGCACTCTCAGTACAATCTGCTCTGATGCCGCATAGTT
AAGCCAGTATCTGCTCCCTGCTTGTGTGTTGGAGGTCGCTGAGTAGTGCGCGAGCAAAATTTAAGCTACA
ACAAGGCAAGGCTTGACCGACAATTGCATGAAGAATCTGCTTAGGGTTAGGCGTTTTGCGCTGCTTCGCG
ATGTACGGGCCAGATATACGCGTTGACATTGATTATTGACTAGTTATTAATAGTAATCAATTACGGGGTC
ATTAGTTCATAGCCCATATATGGAGTTCCGCGTTACATAACTTACGGTAAATGGCCCGCCTGGCTGACCG
CCCAACGACCCCCGCCCATTGACGTCAATAATGACGTATGTTCCCATAGTAACGCCAATAGGGACTTTCC
ATTGACGTCAATGGGTGGAGTATTTACGGTAAACTGCCCACTTGGCAGTACATCAAGTGTATCATATGCC
AAGTACGCCCCCTATTGACGTCAATGACGGTAAATGGCCCGCCTGGCATTATGCCCAGTACATGACCTTA
TGGGACTTTCCTACTTGGCAGTACATCTACGTATTAGTCATCGCTATTACCATGGTGATGCGGTTTTGGC
AGTACATCAATGGGCGTGGATAGCGGTTTGACTCACGGGGATTTCCAAGTCTCCACCCCATTGACGTCAA
TGGGAGTTTGTTTTGGCACCAAAATCAACGGGACTTTCCAAAATGTCGTAACAACTCCGCCCCATTGACG
CAAATGGGCGGTAGGCGTGTACGGTGGGAGGTCTATATAAGCAGAGCTCTCTGGCTAACTAGAGAACCCA
CTGCTTACTGGCTTATCGAAATTAATACGACTCACTATAGGGAGACCCAAGCTGGCTAGCATGTTAGCCT
TGAAATTAGCAGGTCTTGATATCGTGAGCAAGGGCGAGGAGGATAACATGGCCATCATCAAGGAGTTCAT
GCGCTTCAAGGTGCACATGGAGGGCTCCGTGAACGGCCACGAGTTCGAGATCGAGGGCGAGGGCGAGGGC
CGCCCCTACGAGGGCACCCAGACCGCCAAGCTGAAGGTGACCAAGGGTGGCCCCCTGCCCTTCGCCTGGG
ACATCCTGTCCCCTCAGTTCATGTACGGCTCCAAGGCCTACGTGAAGCACCCCGCCGACATCCCCGACTA
CTTGAAGCTGTCCTTCCCCGAGGGCTTCAAGTGGGAGCGCGTGATGAACTTCGAGGACGGCGGCGTGGTG
ACCGTGACCCAGGACTCCTCCCTGCAGGACGGCGAGTTCATCTACAAGGTGAAGCTGCGCGGCACCAACT
TCCCCTCCGACGGCCCCGTAATGCAGAAGAAGACCATGGGCTGGGAGGCCTCCTCCGAGCGGATGTACCC
CGAGGACGGCGCCCTGAAGGGCGAGATCAAGCAGAGGCTGAAGCTGAAGGACGGCGGCCACTACGACGCT
GAGGTCAAGACCACCTACAAGGCCAAGAAGCCCGTGCAGCTGCCCGGCGCCTACAACGTCAACATCAAGT
TGGACATCACCTCCCACAACGAGGACTACACCATCGTGGAACAGTACGAACGCGCCGAGGGCCGCCACTC
CACCGGCGGCATGGACGAGCTGTACAAGGGTGGATCTGGAGGTTCAGGTGGAAGTTTGGCTACTACACTT
GAACGTATTGAGAAGAACTTTGTCATTACTGACCCAAGATTGCCAGATAATCCCATTATATTCGCGTCCG
ATAGTTTCTTGCAGTTGACAGAATATAGCCGTGAAGAAATTTTGGGAAGAAACTGCAGGTTTCTACAAGG
TCCTGAAACTGATCGCGCGACAGTGAGAAAAATTAGAGATGCCATAGATAACCAAACAGAGGTCACTGTT
CAGCTGATTAATTATACAAAGAGTGGTAAAAAGTTCTGGAACCTCTTTCACTTGCAGCCTATGCGAGATC
AGAAGGGAGATGTCCAGTACTTTATTGGGGTTCAGTTGGATGGAACTGAGCATGTCCGAGATGCTGCCGA
GAGAGAGGGAGTCATGCTGATTAAGAAAACTGCAGAAAATATTGACGAGGCCGCAAAGAGACTGCCCGAC
GCCAACCTGGCCGCAGCAGCCGCAGCCAAGAAGAAAAAGCTGGACTAGCTCGAGCGGCCGCCACTGTGCT
GGATATCTGCAGAATTCCACCACACTGGACTAGTGGATCCGAGCTCGGTACCAAGCTTAAGTTTAAACCG
CTGATCAGCCTCGACTGTGCCTTCTAGTTGCCAGCCATCTGTTGTTTGCCCCTCCCCCGTGCCTTCCTTG
ACCCTGGAAGGTGCCACTCCCACTGTCCTTTCCTAATAAAATGAGGAAATTGCATCGCATTGTCTGAGTA
GGTGTCATTCTATTCTGGGGGGTGGGGTGGGGCAGGACAGCAAGGGGGAGGATTGGGAAGACAATAGCAG
GCATGCTGGGGATGCGGTGGGCTCTATGGCTTCTGAGGCGGAAAGAACCAGCTGGGGCTCTAGGGGGTAT
CCCC
[124 nt withheld, positions 2525-2648]
C
[91 nt withheld, positions 2650-2740]
A
[49 nt withheld, positions 2742-2790]
CCTTTGACGTTGGAGTCCACGTTCTTT
[37 nt withheld, positions 2818-2854]
ACCCTATCTCGGTCTATTCTTTTGATTTATAAGGGATTTTGCCGATTTCGGCCTATTGGTTAAAAAATGA
GCTGATTTAACAAAAATTTAACGCGAATTAATTCTGTGGAATGTGTGTCAGTTAGGGTGTGGAAAGTCCC
CAGGCTCCCCAGCAGGCAGAAGTATGCAAAGCATGCATCTCAATTAGTCAGCAACCAGGTGTGGAAAGTC
CCCAGGCTCCCCAGCAGGCAGAAGTATGCAAAGCATGCATCTCAATTAGTCAGCAACCATAGTCCCGCCC
CTAACTCCGCCCATCCCGCCCCTAACTCCGCCCAGTTCCGCCCATTCTCCGCCCCATGGCTGACTAATTT
TTTTTATTTATGCAGAGGCCGAGGCCGCCTCTGCCTCTGAGCTATTCCAGAAGTAGTGAGGAGGCTTTTT
TGGAGGCCTAGGCTTTTGCAAAAAGCTCCCGGGAGCTTGTATATCCATTTTCGGATCTGATCAGCACGTG
ATGAAAAAGCCTGAACTCACCGCGACGTCTGTCGAGAAGTTTCTGATCGAAAAGTTCGACAGCGTCTCCG
ACCTGATGCAGCTCTCGGAGGGCGAAGAATCTCGTGCTTTCAGCTTCGATGTAGGAGGGCGTGGATATGT
CCTGCGGGTAAATAGCTGCGCCGATGGTTTCTACAAAGATCGTTATGTTTATCGGCACTTTGCATCGGCC
GCGCTCCCGATTCCGGAAGTGCTTGACATTGGGGAATTCAGCGAGAGCCTGACCTATTGCATCTCCCGCC
GTGCACAGGGTGTCACGTTGCAAGACCTGCCTGAAACCGAACTGCCCGCTGTTCTGCAGCCGGTCGCGGA
GGCCATGGATGCGATCGCTGCGGCCGATCTTAGCCAGACGAGCGGGTTCGGCCCATTCGGACCGCAAGGA
ATCGGTCAATACACTACATGGCGTGATTTCATATGCGCGATTGCTGATCCCCATGTGTATCACTGGCAAA
CTGTGATGGACGACACCGTCAGTGCGTCCGTCGCGCAGGCTCTCGATGAGCTGATGCTTTGGGCCGAGGA
CTGCCCCGAAGTCCGGCACCTCGTGCACGCGGATTTCGGCTCCAACAATGTCCTGACGGACAATGGCCGC
ATAACAGCGGTCATTGACTGGAGCGAGGCGATGTTCGGGGATTCCCAATACGAGGTCGCCAACATCTTCT
TCTGGAGGCCGTGGTTGGCTTGTATGGAGCAGCAGACGCGCTACTTCGAGCGGAGGCATCCGGAGCTTGC
AGGATCGCCGCGGCTCCGGGCGTATATGCTCCGCATTGGTCTTGACCAACTCTATCAGAGCTTGGTTGAC
GGCAATTTCGATGATGCAGCTTGGGCGCAGGGTCGATGCGACGCAATCGTCCGATCCGGAGCCGGGACTG
TCGGGCGTACACAAATCGCCCGCAGAAGCGCGGCCGTCTGGACCGATGGCTGTGTAGAAGTACTCGCCGA
TAGTGGAAACCGACGCCCCAGCACTCGTCCGAGGGCAAAGGAATAGCACGTGCTACGAGATTTCGATTCC
ACCGCCGCCTTCTATGAAAGGTTGGGCTTCGGAATCGTTTTCCGGGACGCCGGCTGGATGATCCTCCAGC
GCGGGGATCTCATGCTGGAGTTCTTCGCCCACCCCAACTTGTTTATTGCAGCTTATAATGGTTACAAATA
AAGCAATAGCATCACAAATTTCACAAATAAAGCATTTTTTTCACTGCATTCTAGTTGTGGTTTGTCCAAA
CTCATCAATGTATCTTATCATGTCTGTATACCGTCGACCTCTAGCTAGAGCTTGGCGTAATCATGGTCAT
AGCTGTTTCCTGTGTGAAATTGTTATCCGCTCACAATTCCACACAACATACGAGCCGGAAGCATAAAGTG
TAAAGCCTGGGGTGCCTAATGAGTGAGCTAACTCACATTAATTGCGTTGCGCTCACTGCCCGCTTTCCAG
TCGGGAAACCTGTCGTGCCAGCTGCATTAATGAATCGGCCAACGCGCGGGGAGAGGCGGTTTGCGTATTG
GGCGCTCTTCCGCTTCCTCGCTCACTGACTCGCTGCGCTCGGTCGTTCGGCTGCGGCGAGCGGTATCAGC
TCACTCAAAGGCGGTAATACGGTTATCCACAGAATCAGGGGATAACGCAGGAAAGAACATGTGAGCAAAA
GGCCAGCAAAAGGCCAGGAACCGTAAAAAGGCCGCGTTGCTGGCGTTTTTCCATAGGCTCCGCCCCCCTG
ACGAGCATCACAAAAATCGACGCTCAAGTCAGAGGTGGCGAAACCCGACAGGACTATAAAGATACCAGGC
GTTTCCCCCTGGAAGCTCCCTCGTGCGCTCTCCTGTTCCGACCCTGCCGCTTACCGGATACCTGTCCGCC
TTTCTCCCTTCGGGAAGCGTGGCGCTTTCTCATAGCTCACGCTGTAGGTATCTCAGTTCGGTGTAGGTCG
TTCGCTCCAAGCTGGGCTGTGTGCACGAACCCCCCGTTCAGCCCGACCGCTGCGCCTTATCCGGTAACTA
TCGTCTTGAGTCCAACCCGGTAAGACACGACTTATCGCCACTGGCAGCAGCCACTGGTAACAGGATTAGC
AGAGCGAGGTATGTAGGCGGTGCTACAGAGTTCTTGAAGTGGTGGCCTAACTACGGCTACACTAGAAGAA
CAGTATTTGGTATCTGCGCTCTGCTGAAGCCAGTTACCTTCGGAAAAAGAGTTGGTAGCTCTTGATCCGG
CAAACAAACCACCGCTGGTAGCGGTTTTTTTGTTTGCAAGCAGCAGATTACGCGCAGAAAAAAAGGATCT
CAAGAAGATCCTTTGATCTTTTCTACGGGGTCTGACGCTCAGTGGAACGAAAACTCACGTTAAGGGATTT
TGGTCATGAGATTATCAAAAAGGATCTTCACCTAGATCCTTTTAAATTAAAAATGAAGTTTTAAATCAAT
CTAAAGTATATATGAGTAAACTTGGTCTGACAGTTACCAATGCTTAATCAGTGAGGCACCTATCTCAGCG
ATCTGTCTATTTCGTTCATCCATAGTTGCCTGACTCCCCGTCGTGTAGATAACTACGATACGGGAGGGCT
TACCATCTGGCCCCAGTGCTGCAATGATACCGCGAGACCCACGCTCACCGGCTCCAGATTTATCAGCAAT
AAACCAGCCAGCCGGAAGGGCCGAGCGCAGAAGTGGTCCTGCAACTTTATCCGCCTCCATCCAGTCTATT
AATTGTTGCCGGGAAGCTAGAGTAAGTAGTTCGCCAGTTAATAGTTTGCGCAACGTTGTTGCCATTGCTA
CAGGCATCGTGGTGTCACGCTCGTCGTTTGGTATGGCTTCATTCAGCTCCGGTTCCCAACGATCAAGGCG
AGTTACATGATCCCCCATGTTGTGCAAAAAAGCGGTTAGCTCCTTCGGTCCTCCGATCGTTGTCAGAAGT
AAGTTGGCCGCAGTGTTATCACTCATGGTTATGGCAGCACTGCATAATTCTCTTACTGTCATGCCATCCG
TAAGATGCTTTTCTGTGACTGGTGAGTACTCAACCAAGTCATTCTGAGAATAGTGTATGCGGCGACCGAG
TTGCTCTTGCCCGGCGTCAATACGGGATAATACCGCGCCACATAGCAGAACTTTAAAAGTGCTCATCATT
GGAAAACGTTCTTCGGGGCGAAAACTCTCAAGGATCTTACCGCTGTTGAGATCCAGTTCGATGTAACCCA
CTCGTGCACCCAACTGATCTTCAGCATCTTTTACTTTCACCAGCGTTTCTGGGTGAGCAAAAACAGGAAG
GCAAAATGCCGCAAAAAAGGGAATAAGGGCGACACGGAAATGTTGAATACTCATACTCTTCCTTTTTCAA
TATTATTGAAGCATTTATCAGGGTTATTGTCTCATGAGCGGATACATATTTGAATGTATTTAGAAAAATA
AACAAATAGGGGTTCCGCGCACATTTCCCCGAAAAGTGCCACCTGACGTC
Features (pLannotate 1.2.2; 21 found; start..end, strand, type, name):
     28..80      -  misc_feature   bom (fragment): basis of mobility region from pBR322
    235..614     +  enhancer       CMV enhancer: human cytomegalovirus immediate early enhancer
    615..818     +  promoter       CMV promoter: human cytomegalovirus (CMV) immediate early promoter
    814..847     +  LTR            5' LTR (truncated) (fragment): truncated 5' long terminal repeat (LTR) from HIV-1
    863..881     +  promoter       T7 promoter: promoter for bacteriophage T7 RNA polymerase
    931..1638    +  CDS            mCherry: mCherry is a basic (constitutively fluorescent) red fluorescent protein published in 2004, derived from Discosoma sp.. It is reported to be a very rapidly-maturing monomer with low acid sensitivity.
   1687..2004    +  CDS            miniSOG: miniSOG is a basic (constitutively fluorescent) cyan fluorescent protein published in 2011, derived from Arabidopsis thaliana. It requires the cofactor flavin for fluorescence.
   2255..2479    +  polyA_signal   bGH poly(A) signal: bovine growth hormone polyadenylation signal
   2483..2504    +  promoter       SV40 promoter (fragment): SV40 enhancer and early promoter
   2525..2953    +  rep_origin     f1 ori (sequence partly withheld): f1 bacteriophage origin of replication; arrow indicates direction of (+) strand synthesis
   2967..3296    +  promoter       SV40 promoter: SV40 enhancer and early promoter
   3345..4370    +  CDS            HygR: aminoglycoside phosphotransferase from E. coli; aph(4)-Ia; confers resistance to hygromycin
   4380..4505    +  CDS            ble (fragment): BLE_KLEPN - Experimental evidence at protein level: Swiss-Prot protein existence level 1. Binding protein with a strong affinity to the bleomycin family of antibiotics. Binds to CL990; an antimitotic-antibiotic compound. From Klebsiella pneumoniae.
   4500..4621    +  polyA_signal   SV40 poly(A) signal: SV40 polyadenylation signal
   4694..4710    -  protein_bind   lac operator: The lac repressor binds to the lac operator to inhibit transcription in E. coli. This inhibition can be relieved by adding lactose or isopropyl-β-D-thiogalactopyranoside (IPTG). lac repressor encoded by lacI
   4718..4748    -  promoter       lac promoter: promoter for the E. coli lac operon
   4763..4784    -  protein_bind   CAP binding site: CAP binding activates transcription in the presence of cAMP. E. coli catabolite activator protein
   4797..4889    -  CDS            lacI (fragment): lac repressor; lacI; The lac repressor binds to the lac operator to inhibit transcription in E. coli. This inhibition can be relieved by adding lactose or isopropyl-β-D-thiogalactopyranoside (IPTG).
   5072..5657    -  rep_origin     ori: high-copy-number ColE1/pMB1/pBR322/pUC origin of replication
   5828..6688    -  CDS            AmpR: β-lactamase; bla; confers resistance to ampicillin, carbenicillin, and related antibiotics
   6689..6793    -  promoter       AmpR promoter: bla
