[The description below was written by a language model from this plasmid's Addgene catalogue record and pLannotate feature annotations shown in this document.]
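Description:
pDN41 is a mammalian expression plasmid built on the pcDNA3.1(-) backbone. It encodes mCherry fused to LINuS, a light-inducible nuclear localization signal. It is propagated in E. coli as a high-copy plasmid through a ColE1/pUC-type origin with ampicillin selection (AmpR under its own bla promoter), and it also carries an f1 origin. For mammalian selection, the feature table shows an SV40 early promoter driving a hygromycin resistance gene, followed by a short bleomycin-resistance fragment and the SV40 poly(A) signal. The depositor notes that the mammalian marker in this backbone has not been verified by sequencing, so this assignment rests on automated annotation alone.

The payload sits between NheI and XhoI sites, downstream of the CMV enhancer/promoter and a T7 promoter, and is terminated by the bGH polyadenylation signal. According to the catalogue fields, the fusion reads PKIt nuclear export signal, mCherry, a GS linker, the AsLOV2 domain and the bipartite NLS variant biNLS9. The region the annotation software labels "miniSOG" lies directly after mCherry, where the AsLOV2 module is expected. The label most likely reflects sequence similarity between LOV domains rather than an actual miniSOG reporter. The small NES and NLS elements are not annotated separately.

In designs of this kind, the NLS is attached to the C-terminal helix of the LOV2 domain and is masked in the dark, so the constitutive NES keeps the protein largely cytoplasmic. Blue light unfolds the helix, exposes the NLS and drives nuclear import, and the change is reversible. The construct is used to visualise and characterise light-controlled nucleocytoplasmic shuttling of a red fluorescent reporter in living mammalian cells.
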