Addgene plasmid #61344: pDN41
Purpose: mCherry fused to LINuS, a light-inducible nuclear localization signal (biNLS9/PKIt NES)
Depositing lab: Barbara Di Ventura & Roland Eils. Depositing organization: Deutsches Krebsforschungszentrum (DKFZ). Publication: Engineering light-inducible nuclear localization signals for precise spatiotemporal control of protein dynamics in living cells. Niopek D, Benzinger D, Roensch J, Draebing T, Wehler P, Eils R, Di Ventura B. Nat Commun. 2014 Jul 14;5:4404. doi: 10.1038/ncomms5404. PubMed 25019686.
Backbone
  Vector backbone: pcDNA3.1(-)
  Backbone manufacturer: Invitrogen
  Total vector size (bp): 6825
  Vector type: Mammalian Expression
Growth in bacteria
  Bacterial resistance: Ampicillin, 100 μg/mL
  Growth temperature: 37°C
  Growth strain: DH5alpha
  Copy number: High Copy
Gene/Insert
  Gene/Insert name: mCherry
  Species: Synthetic
  Promoter: CMV
  Tag / fusion protein: PKIt NES (N terminal on insert); GS linker-AsLov2-biNLS9 (C terminal on insert)
  Cloning method: Restriction Enzyme; 5′ cloning site NheI (not destroyed); 3′ cloning site XhoI (not destroyed)
  Sequencing primers: 5′ CMV-F; 3′ BGH Reverse
Terms and licenses: Academic/Nonprofit Terms; Industry Terms: Not Available to Industry
Depositor comments: Please note that the mammalian selection marker in the vector backbone for this plasmid has not been verified by sequencing.
How to cite: pDN41 was a gift from Barbara Di Ventura & Roland Eils (Addgene plasmid # 61344 ; http://n2t.net/addgene:61344 ; RRID:Addgene_61344)
