>Addgene plasmid #61344 | pDN41 | addgene partial sequence | sequence record 102121 | CMV-F 5'-CGCAAATGGGCGGTAGGCGTG-3'
CTATATAAGCAGAGCTCTCTGGCTAACTAGAGAACCCACTGCTTACTGGCTTATCGAAATTAATACGACT
CACTATAGGGAGACCCAAGCTGGCTAGCATGTTAGCCTTGAAATTAGCAGGTCTTGATATCGTGAGCAAG
GGCGAGGAGGATAACATGGCCATCATCAAGGAGTTCATGCGCTTCAAGGTGCACATGGAGGGCTCCGTGA
ACGGCCACGAGTTCGAGATCGAGGGCGAGGGCGAGGGCCGCCCCTACGAGGGCACCCAGACCGCCAAGCT
GAAGGTGACCAAGGGTGGCCCCCTGCCCTTCGCCTGGGACATCCTGTCCCCTCAGTTCATGTACGGCTCC
AAGGCCTACGTGAAGCACCCCGCCGACATCCCCGACTACTTGAAGCTGTCCTTCCCCGAGGGCTTCAAGT
GGGAGCGCGTGATGAACTTCGAGGACGGCGGCGTGGTGACCGTGACCCAGGACTCCTCCCTGCAGGACGG
CGAGTTCATCTACAAGGTGAAGCTGCGCGGCACCAACTTCCCCTCCGACGGCCCCGTAATGCAGAAGAAG
ACCATGGGCTGGGAGGCCTCCTCCGAGCGGATGTACCCCGAGGACGGCGCCCTGAAGGGCGAGATCAAGC
AGAGGCTGAAGCTGAAGGACGGCGGCCACTACGACGCTGAGGTCAAGACCACCTACAAGGCCAAGAAGCC
CGTGCAGCTGCCCGGCGCCTACAACGTCAACATCAAGTTGGACATCACCTCCCACAACGAGGACTACACC
ATCGTGGAACAGTACGAACGCGCCGAGGGCCGCCACTCCACCGGCGGCATGGACGAGCTGTACAAGGGTG
GATCTGGAGGTTCAGGTGGAAGTTTGGCTACTACACTTGAACGTATTGAGAAGAACTTTGTCATTACTGA
CCCAAGATTGCCAGATAATCCCATTATATTCGCGTCCGATAGTTTCTTGCAGTTGACAGAATATAGCCGT
GAAGAAATTTTGGGAAGAAACTGCAGGTTTCTACAAGGTCCTGAAACTGATCGCGCGACAGTGAGAAAA
