>Addgene plasmid #61344 | pDN41 | addgene partial sequence | sequence record 102123 | bgh_pA_d2r 5'-ACTCAGACAATGCGATGCAAtttc-3'
AGTGGGAGTGGCACCTTCCAGGGTCAAGGAAGGCACGGGGGAGGGGCAAACAACAGATGGCTGGCAACTA
GAAGGCACAGTCGAGGCTGATCAGCGGTTTAAACTTAAGCTTGGTACCGAGCTCGGATCCACTAGTCCAG
TGTGGTGGAATTCTGCAGATATCCAGCACAGTGGCGGCCGCTCGAGCTAGTCCAGCTTTTTCTTCTTGGC
TGCGGCTGCTGCGGCCAGGTTGGCGTCGGGCAGTCTCTTTGCGGCCTCGTCAATATTTTCTGCAGTTTTC
TTAATCAGCATGACTCCCTCTCTCTCGGCAGCATCTCGGACATGCTCAGTTCCATCCAACTGAACCCCAA
TAAAGTACTGGACATCTCCCTTCTGATCTCGCATAGGCTGCAAGTGAAAGAGGTTCCAGAACTTTTTACC
ACTCTTTGTATAATTAATCAGCTGAACAGTGACCTCTGTTTGGTTATCTATGGCATCTCTAATTTTTCTC
ACTGTCGCGCGATCAGTTTCAGGACCTTGTAGAAACCTGCAGTTTCTTCCCAAAATTTCTTCACGGCTAT
ATTCTGTCAACTGCAAGAAACTATCGGACGCGAATATAATGGGATTATCTGGCAATCTTGGGTCAGTAAT
GACAAAGTTCTTCTCAATACGTTCAAGTGTAGTAGCCAAACTTCCACCTGAACCTCCAGATCCACCCTTG
TACAGCTCGTCCATGCCGCCGGTGGAGTGGCGGCCCTCGGCGCGTTCGTACTGTTCCACGATGGTGTAGT
CCTCGTTGTGGGAGGTGATGTCCAACTTGATGTTGACGTTGTAGGCGCCGGGCAGCTGCACGGGCTTCTT
GGCCTTGTAGGTGGTCTTGACCTCAGCGTCGTAGTGGCCGCCGTCCTTCAGCTTCAGCCTCTGCTTGATC
TCGCCCTTCAGGGCGCCGTCCTCGGGGTACATCCGCTCGGAGGAGGCCTCCCAGCCCATGGTCTTCTTCT
GCATTACGGG
